>Addgene plasmid #126072 | pRGEB32-BAR | addgene full sequence | sequence record 247528 | Addgene NGS Result
CTTGTACAAAGTGGTTGATAACAGCGACTACAAGGATGACGATGACAAGGCTTAGAGCTCGAATTTCCCC
GATCGTTCAAACATTTGGCAATAAAGTTTCTTAAGATTGAATCCTGTTGCCGGTCTTGCGATGATTATCA
TATAATTTCTGTTGAATTACGTTAAGCATGTAATAATTAACATGTAATGCATGACGTTATTTATGAGATG
GGTTTTTATGATTAGAGTCCCGCAATTATACATTTAATACGCGATAGAAAACAAAATATAGCGCGCAAAC
TAGGATAAATTATCGCGCGCGGTGTCATCTATGTTACTAGATCGGGAATTCACTGGCCGTCGTTTTACAA
CGTCGTGACTGGGAAAACCCTGGCGTTACCCAACTTAATCGCCTTGCAGCACATCCCCCTTTCGCCAGCT
GGCGTAATAGCGAAGAGGCCCGCACCGATCGCCCTTCCCAACAGTTGCGCAGCCTGAATGGCGAATGCTA
GAGCAGCTTGAGCTTGGATCAGATTGTCGTTTCCCGCCTTCAGTTTAAACTATCAGTGTTTGACAGGATA
TATTGGCGGGTAAACCTAAGAGAAAAGAGCGTTTATTAGAATAATCGGATATTTAAAAGGGCGTGAAAAG
GTTTATCCGTTCGTCCATTTGTATGTGCATGCCAACCACAGGGTTCCCCTCGGGATCAAAGTACTTTGAT
CCAACCCCTCCGCTGCTATAGTGCAGTCGGCTTCTGACGTTCAGTGCAGCCGTCTTCTGAAAACGACATG
TCGCACAAGTCCTAAGTTACGCGACAGGCTGCCGCCCTGCCCTTTTCCTGGCGTTTTCTTGTCGCGTGTT
TTAGTCGCATAAAGTAGAATACTTGCGACTAGAACCGGAGACATTACGCCATGAACAAGAGCGCCGCCGC
TGGCCTGCTGGGCTATGCCCGCGTCAGCACCGACGACCAGGACTTGACCAACCAACGGGCCGAACTGCAC
GCGGCCGGCTGCACCAAGCTGTTTTCCGAGAAGATCACCGGCACCAGGCGCGACCGCCCGGAGCTGGCCA
GGATGCTTGACCACCTACGCCCTGGCGACGTTGTGACAGTGACCAGGCTAGACCGCCTGGCCCGCAGCAC
CCGCGACCTACTGGACATTGCCGAGCGCATCCAGGAGGCCGGCGCGGGCCTGCGTAGCCTGGCAGAGCCG
TGGGCCGACACCACCACGCCGGCCGGCCGCATGGTGTTGACCGTGTTCGCCGGCATTGCCGAGTTCGAGC
GTTCCCTAATCATCGACCGCACCCGGAGCGGGCGCGAGGCCGCCAAGGCCCGAGGCGTGAAGTTTGGCCC
CCGCCCTACCCTCACCCCGGCACAGATCGCGCACGCCCGCGAGCTGATCGACCAGGAAGGCCGCACCGTG
AAAGAGGCGGCTGCACTGCTTGGCGTGCATCGCTCGACCCTGTACCGCGCACTTGAGCGCAGCGAGGAAG
TGACGCCCACCGAGGCCAGGCGGCGCGGTGCCTTCCGTGAGGACGCATTGACCGAGGCCGACGCCCTGGC
GGCCGCCGAGAATGAACGCCAAGAGGAACAAGCATGAAACCGCACCAGGACGGCCAGGACGAACCGTTTT
TCATTACCGAAGAGATCGAGGCGGAGATGATCGCGGCCGGGTACGTGTTCGAGCCGCCCGCGCACGTCTC
AACCGTGCGGCTGCATGAAATCCTGGCCGGTTTGTCTGATGCCAAGCTGGCGGCCTGGCCGGCCAGCTTG
GCCGCTGAAGAAACCGAGCGCCGCCGTCTAAAAAGGTGATGTGTATTTGAGTAAAACAGCTTGCGTCATG
CGGTCGCTGCGTATATGATGCGATGAGTAAATAAACAAATACGCAAGGGGAACGCATGAAGGTTATCGCT
GTACTTAACCAGAAAGGCGGGTCAGGCAAGACGACCATCGCAACCCATCTAGCCCGCGCCCTGCAACTCG
CCGGGGCCGATGTTCTGTTAGTCGATTCCGATCCCCAGGGCAGTGCCCGCGATTGGGCGGCCGTGCGGGA
AGATCAACCGCTAACCGTTGTCGGCATCGACCGCCCGACGATTGACCGCGACGTGAAGGCCATCGGCCGG
CGCGACTTCGTAGTGATCGACGGAGCGCCCCAGGCGGCGGACTTGGCTGTGTCCGCGATCAAGGCAGCCG
ACTTCGTGCTGATTCCGGTGCAGCCAAGCCCTTACGACATATGGGCCACCGCCGACCTGGTGGAGCTGGT
TAAGCAGCGCATTGAGGTCACGGATGGAAGGCTACAAGCGGCCTTTGTCGTGTCGCGGGCGATCAAAGGC
ACGCGCATCGGCGGTGAGGTTGCCGAGGCGCTGGCCGGGTACGAGCTGCCCATTCTTGAGTCCCGTATCA
CGCAGCGCGTGAGCTACCCAGGCACTGCCGCCGCCGGCACAACCGTTCTTGAATCAGAACCCGAGGGCGA
CGCTGCCCGCGAGGTCCAGGCGCTGGCCGCTGAAATTAAATCAAAACTCATTTGAGTTAATGAGGTAAAG
AGAAAATGAGCAAAAGCACAAACACGCTAAGTGCCGGCCGTCCGAGCGCACGCAGCAGCAAGGCTGCAAC
GTTGGCCAGCCTGGCAGACACGCCAGCCATGAAGCGGGTCAACTTTCAGTTGCCGGCGGAGGATCACACC
AAGCTGAAGATGTACGCGGTACGCCAAGGCAAGACCATTACCGAGCTGCTATCTGAATACATCGCGCAGC
TACCAGAGTAAATGAGCAAATGAATAAATGAGTAGATGAATTTTAGCGGCTAAAGGAGGCGGCATGGAAA
ATCAAGAACAACCAGGCACCGACGCCGTGGAATGCCCCATGTGTTGAGGAACGGGCGGTTGGCCAGGCGT
AAGCGGCTGGGTTGCCTGCCGGCCCTGCAATGGCACTGGAACCCCCAAGCCCGAGGAATCGGCGTGAGCG
GTCGCAAACCATCCGGCCCGGTACAAATCGGCGCGGCGCTGGGTGATGACCTGGTGGAGAAGTTGAAGGC
CGCGCAGGCCGCCCAGCGGCAACGCATCGAGGCAGAAGCACGCCCCGGTGAATCGTGGCAAGCGGCCGCT
GATCGAATCCGCAAAGAATCCCGGCAACCGCCGGCAGCCGGTGCGCCGTCGATTAGGAAGCCGCCCAAGG
GCGACGAGCAACCAGATTTTTTCGTTCCGATGCTCTATGACGTGGGCACCCGCGATAGTCGCAGCATCAT
GGACGTGGCCGTTTTCCGTCTGTCGAAGCGTGACCGACGAGCTGGCGAGGTGATCCGCTACGAGCTTCCA
GACGGGCACGTAGAGGTTTCCGCAGGGCCGGCCGGCATGGCCAGTGTGTGGGATTACGACCTGGTACTGA
TGGCGGTTTCCCATCTAACCGAATCCATGAACCGATACCGGGAAGGGAAGGGAGACAAGCCCGGCCGCGT
GTTCCGTCCACACGTTGCGGACGTACTCAAGTTCTGCCGGCGAGCCGATGGCGGAAAGCAGAAAGACGAC
CTGGTAGAAACCTGCATTCGGTTAAACACCACGCACGTTGCCATGCAGCGTACGAAGAAGGCCAAGAACG
GCCGCCTGGTGACGGTATCCGAGGGTGAAGCCTTGATTAGCCGCTACAAGATCGTAAAGAGCGAAACCGG
GCGGCCGGAGTACATCGAGATCGAGCTAGCTGATTGGATGTACCGCGAGATCACAGAAGGCAAGAACCCG
GACGTGCTGACGGTTCACCCCGATTACTTTTTGATCGATCCCGGCATCGGCCGTTTTCTCTACCGCCTGG
CACGCCGCGCCGCAGGCAAGGCAGAAGCCAGATGGTTGTTCAAGACGATCTACGAACGCAGTGGCAGCGC
CGGAGAGTTCAAGAAGTTCTGTTTCACCGTGCGCAAGCTGATCGGGTCAAATGACCTGCCGGAGTACGAT
TTGAAGGAGGAGGCGGGGCAGGCTGGCCCGATCCTAGTCATGCGCTACCGCAACCTGATCGAGGGCGAAG
CATCCGCCGGTTCCTAATGTACGGAGCAGATGCTAGGGCAAATTGCCCTAGCAGGGGAAAAAGGTCGAAA
AGCACTCTTTCCTGTGAATAGCACGTACATTGGGAACCCAAAGCCGTACATTGGGAACCGGAACCCGTAC
ATTGGGAACCCAAAGCCGTACATTGGGAACCGGTCACACATGTAAGTGACTGATATAAAAGAGAAAAAAG
GCGATTTTTCCGCCTAAAACTCTTTAAAACTTATTAAAACTCTTAAAACCCGCCTGGCCTGTGCATAACT
GTCTGGCCAGCGCACAGCCGAAGAGCTGCAAAAAGCGCCTACCCTTCGGTCGCTGCGCTCCCTACGCCCC
GCCGCTTCGCGTCGGCCTATCGCGGCCGCTGGCCGCTCAAAAATGGCTGGCCTACGGCCAGGCAATCTAC
CAGGGCGCGGACAAGCCGCGCCGTCGCCACTCGACCGCCGGCGCCCACATCAAGGCACCCTGCCTCGCGC
GTTTCGGTGATGACGGTGAAAACCTCTGACACATGCAGCTCCCGGAGACGGTCACAGCTTGTCTGTAAGC
GGATGCCGGGAGCAGACAAGCCCGTCAGGGCGCGTCAGCGGGTGTTGGCGGGTGTCGGGGCGCAGCCATG
ACCCAGTCACGTAGCGATAGCGGAGTGTATACTGGCTTAACTATGCGGCATCAGAGCAGATTGTACTGAG
AGTGCACCATATGCGGTGTGAAATACCGCACAGATGCGTAAGGAGAAAATACCGCATCAGGCGCTCTTCC
GCTTCCTCGCTCACTGACTCGCTGCGCTCGGTCGTTCGGCTGCGGCGAGCGGTATCAGCTCACTCAAAGG
CGGTAATACGGTTATCCACAGAATCAGGGGATAACGCAGGAAAGAACATGTGAGCAAAAGGCCAGCAAAA
GGCCAGGAACCGTAAAAAGGCCGCGTTGCTGGCGTTTTTCCATAGGCTCCGCCCCCCTGACGAGCATCAC
AAAAATCGACGCTCAAGTCAGAGGTGGCGAAACCCGACAGGACTATAAAGATACCAGGCGTTTCCCCCTG
GAAGCTCCCTCGTGCGCTCTCCTGTTCCGACCCTGCCGCTTACCGGATACCTGTCCGCCTTTCTCCCTTC
GGGAAGCGTGGCGCTTTCTCATAGCTCACGCTGTAGGTATCTCAGTTCGGTGTAGGTCGTTCGCTCCAAG
CTGGGCTGTGTGCACGAACCCCCCGTTCAGCCCGACCGCTGCGCCTTATCCGGTAACTATCGTCTTGAGT
CCAACCCGGTAAGACACGACTTATCGCCACTGGCAGCAGCCACTGGTAACAGGATTAGCAGAGCGAGGTA
TGTAGGCGGTGCTACAGAGTTCTTGAAGTGGTGGCCTAACTACGGCTACACTAGAAGGACAGTATTTGGT
ATCTGCGCTCTGCTGAAGCCAGTTACCTTCGGAAAAAGAGTTGGTAGCTCTTGATCCGGCAAACAAACCA
CCGCTGGTAGCGGTGGTTTTTTTGTTTGCAAGCAGCAGATTACGCGCAGAAAAAAAGGATCTCAAGAAGA
TCCTTTGATCTTTTCTACGGGGTCTGACGCTCAGTGGAACGAAAACTCACGTTAAGGGATTTTGGTCATG
CATTCTAGGTACTAAAACAATTCATCCAGTAAAATATAATATTTTATTTTCTCCCAATCAGGCTTGATCC
CCAGTAAGTCAAAAAATAGCTCGACATACTGTTCTTCCCCGATATCCTCCCTGATCGACCGGACGCAGAA
GGCAATGTCATACCACTTGTCCGCCCTGCCGCTTCTCCCAAGATCAATAAAGCCACTTACTTTGCCATCT
TTCACAAAGATGTTGCTGTCTCCCAGGTCGCCGTGGGAAAAGACAAGTTCCTCTTCGGGCTTTTCCGTCT
TTAAAAAATCATACAGCTCGCGCGGATCTTTAAATGGAGTGTCTTCTTCCCAGTTTTCGCAATCCACATC
GGCCAGATCGTTATTCAGTAAGTAATCCAATTCGGCTAAGCGGCTGTCTAAGCTATTCGTATAGGGACAA
TCCGATATGTCGATGGAGTGAAAGAGCCTGATGCACTCCGCATACAGCTCGATAATCTTTTCAGGGCTTT
GTTCATCTTCATACTCTTCCGAGCAAAGGACGCCATCGGCCTCACTCATGAGCAGATTGCTCCAGCCATC
ATGCCGTTCAAAGTGCAGGACCTTTGGAACAGGCAGCTTTCCTTCCAGCCATAGCATCATGTCCTTTTCC
CGTTCCACATCATAGGTGGTCCCTTTATACCGGCTGTCCGTCATTTTTAAATATAGGTTTTCATTTTCTC
CCACCAGCTTATATACCTTAGCAGGAGACATTCCTTCCGTATCTTTTACGCAGCGGTATTTTTCGATCAG
TTTTTTCAATTCCGGTGATATTCTCATTTTAGCCATTTATTATTTCCTTCCTCTTTTCTACAGTATTTAA
AGATACCCCAAGAAGCTAATTATAACAAGACGAACTCCAATTCACTGTTCCTTGCATTCTAAAACCTTAA
ATACCAGAAAACAGCTTTTTCAAAGTTGTTTTCAAAGTTGGCGTATAACATAGTATCGACGGAGCCGATT
TTGAAACCGCGGTGATCACAGGCAGCAACGCTCTGTCATCGTTACAATCAACATGCTACCCTCCGCGAGA
TCATCCGTGTTTCAAACCCGGCAGCTTAGTTGCCGTTCTTCCGAATAGCATCGGTAACATGAGCAAAGTC
TGCCGCCTTACAACGGCTCTCCCGCTGACGCCGTCCCGGACTGATGGGCTGCCTGTATCGAGTGGTGATT
TTGTGCCGAGCTGCCGGTCGGGGAGCTGTTGGCTGGCTGGTGGCAGGATATATTGTGGTGTAAACAAATT
GACGCTTAGACAACTTAATAACACATTGCGGACGTTTTTAATGTACTGAATTAACGCCGAATTAATTCGG
GGGATCTGGATTTTAGTACTGGATTTTGGTTTTAGGAATTAGAAATTTTATTGATAGAAGTATTTTACAA
ATACAAATACATACTAAGGGTTTCTTATATGCTCAACACATGAGCGAAACCCTATAGGAACCCTAATTCC
CTTATCTGGGAACTACTCACACATTATTATGGAGAAACTCGAGCGATCAGATCTCGGTGACGGGCAGGAC
CGGACGGGGCGGTACCGGCAGGCTGAAGTCCAGCTGCCAGAAACCCACGTCATGCCAGTTCCCGTGCTTG
AAGCCGGCCGCCCGCAGCATGCCGCGGGGGGCATATCCGAGCGCCTCGTGCATGCGCACGCTCGGGTCGT
TGGGCAGCCCGATGACAGCGACCACGCTCTTGAAGCCCTGTGCCTCCAGGGACTTCAGCAGGTGGGTGTA
GAGCGTGGAGCCCAGTCCCGTCCGCTGGTGGCGGGGGGAGACGTACACGGTCGACTCGGCCGTCCAGTCG
TAGGCGTTGCGTGCCTTCCAGGGGCCCGCGTAGGCGATGCCGGCGACCTCGCCGTCCACCTCGGCGACGA
GCCAGGGATAGCGCTCCCGCAGACGGACGAGGTCGTCCGTCCACTCCTGCGGTTCCTGCGGCTCGGTACG
GAAGTTGACCGTGCTTGTCTCGATGTAGTGGTTGACGATGGTGCAGACCGCCGGCATGTCCGCCTCGGTG
GCACGGCGGATGTCGGCCGGGCGTCGTTCTGGGCTCATGGCTCGAGAGAGATAGATTTGTAGAGAGAGAC
TGGTGATTTCAGCGTGTCCTCTCCAAATGAAATGAACTTCCTTATATAGAGGAAGGGTCTTGCGAAGGAT
AGTGGGATTGTGCGTCATCCCTTACGTCAGTGGAGATATCACATCAATCCACTTGCTTTGAAGACGTGGT
TGGAACGTCTTCTTTTTCCACGATGCTCCTCGTGGGTGGGGGTCCATCTTTGGGACCACTGTCGGCAGAG
GCATCTTGAACGATAGCCTTTCCTTTATCGCAATGATGGCATTTGTAGGTGCCACCTTCCTTTTCTACTG
TCCTTTTGATGAAGTGACAGATAGCTGGGCAATGGAATCCGAGGAGGTTTCCCGATATTACCCTTTGTTG
AAAAGTCTCAATAGCCCTTTGGTCTTCTGAGACTGTATCTTTGATATTCTTGGAGTAGACGAGAGTGTCG
TGCTCCACCATGTTCACATCAATCCACTTGCTTTGAAGACGTGGTTGGAACGTCTTCTTTTTCCACGATG
CTCCTCGTGGGTGGGGGTCCATCTTTGGGACCACTGTCGGCAGAGGCATCTTGAACGATAGCCTTTCCTT
TATCGCAATGATGGCATTTGTAGGTGCCACCTTCCTTTTCTACTGTCCTTTTGATGAAGTGACAGATAGC
TGGGCAATGGAATCCGAGGAGGTTTCCCGATATTACCCTTTGTTGAAAAGTCTCAATAGCCCTTTGGTCT
TCTGAGACTGTATCTTTGATATTCTTGGAGTAGACGAGAGTGTCGTGCTCCACCATGTTGGCAAGCTGCT
CTAGCCAATACGCAAACCGCCTCTCCCCGCGCGTTGGCCGATTCATTAATGCAGCTGGCACGACAGGTTT
CCCGACTGGAAAGCGGGCAGTGAGCGCAACGCAATTAATGTGAGTTAGCTCACTCATTAGGCACCCCAGG
CTTTACACTTTATGCTTCCGGCTCGTATGTTGTGTGGAATTGTGAGCGGATAACAATTTCACACAGGAAA
CAGCTATGACATGATTACGCCAAGCTTAAGGAATCTTTAAACATACGAACAGATCACTTAAAGTTCTTCT
GAAGCAACTTAAAGTTATCAGGCATGCATGGATCTTGGAGGAATCAGATGTGCAGTCAGGGACCATAGCA
CAAGACAGGCGTCTTCTACTGGTGCTACCAGCAAATGCTGGAAGCCGGGAACACTGGGTACGTTGGAAAC
CACGTGATGTGAAGAAGTAAGATAAACTGTAGGAGAAAAGCATTTCGTAGTGGGCCATGAAGCCTTTCAG
GACATGTATTGCAGTATGGGCCGGCCCATTACGCAATTGGACGACAACAAAGACTAGTATTAGTACCACC
TCGGCTATCCACATAGATCAAAGCTGATTTAAAAGAGTTGTGCAGATGATCCGTGGCAGGAGACCGAGGT
CTCGGTTTTAGAGCTAGAAATAGCAAGTTAAAATAAGGCTAGTCCGTTATCAACTTGAAAAAGTGGCACC
GAGTCGGTGCTTTTTTGTTTTAGAGCTAGAAATAGCAAGTTAAAATAAGGCTAGTCCGTTTTTAGCGCGT
GCATGCCTGCAGGTCCACAAATTCGGGTCAAGGCGGAAGCCAGCGCGCCACCCCACGTCAGCAAATACGG
AGGCGCGGGGTTGACGGCGTCACCCGGTCCTAACGGCGACCAACAAACCAGCCAGAAGAAATTACAGTAA
AAAAAAAGTAAATTGCACTTTGATCCACCTTTTATTACCTAAGTCTCAATTTGGATCACCCTTAAACCTA
TCTTTTCAATTTGGGCCGGGTTGTGGTTTGGACTACCATGAACAACTTTTCGTCATGTCTAACTTCCCTT
TCAGCAAACATATGAACCATATATAGAGGAGATCGGCCGTATACTAGAGCTGATGTGTTTAAGGTCGTTG
ATTGCACGAGAAAAAAAAATCCAAATCGCAACAATAGCAAATTTATCTGGTTCAAAGTGAAAAGATATGT
TTAAAGGTAGTCCAAAGTAAAACTTATAGATAATAAAATGTGGTCCAAAGCGTAATTCACTCAAAAAAAA
TCAACGAGACGTGTACCAAACGGAGACAAACGGCATCTTCTCGAAATTTCCCAACCGCTCGCTCGCCCGC
CTCGTCTTCCCGGAAACCGCGGTGGTTTCAGCGTGGCGGATTCTCCAAGCAGACGGAGACGTCACGGCAC
GGGACTCCTCCCACCACCCAACCGCCATAAATACCAGCCCCCTCATCTCCTCTCCTCGCATCAGCTCCAC
CCCCGAAAAATTTCTCCCCAATCTCGCGAGGCTCTCGTCGTCGAATCGAATCCTCTCGCGTCCTCAAGGT
ACGCTGCTTCTCCTCTCCTCGCTTCGTTTCGATTCGATTTCGGACGGGTGAGGTTGTTTTGTTGCTAGAT
CCGATTGGTGGTTAGGGTTGTCGATGTGATTATCGTGAGATGTTTAGGGGTTGTAGATCTGATGGTTGTG
ATTTGGGCACGGTTGGTTCGATAGGTGGAATCGTGGTTAGGTTTTGGGATTGGATGTTGGTTCTGATGAT
TGGGGGGAATTTTTACGGTTAGATGAATTGTTGGATGATTCGATTGGGGAAATCGGTGTAGATCTGTTGG
GGAATTGTGGAACTAGTCATGCCTGAGTGATTGGTGCGATTTGTAGCGTGTTCCATCTTGTAGGCCTTGT
TGCGAGCATGTTCAGATCTACTGTTCCGCTCTTGATTGAGTTATTGGTGCCATGGGTTGGTGCAAACACA
GGCTTTAATATGTTATATCTGTTTTGTGTTTGATGTAGATCTGTAGGGTAGTTCTTCTTAGACATGGTTC
AATTATGTAGCTTGTGCGTTTCGATTTGATTTCATATGTTCACAGATTAGATAATGATGAACTCTTTTAA
TTAATTGTCAATGGTAAATAGGAAGTCTTGTCGCTATATCTGTCATAATGATCTCATGTTACTATCTGCC
AGTAATTTATGCTAAGAACTATATTAGAATATCATGTTACAATCTGTAGTAATATCATGTTACAATCTGT
AGTTCATCTATATAATCTATTGTGGTAATTTCTTTTTACTATCTGTGTGAAGATTATTGCCACTAGTTCA
TTCTACTTATTTCTGAAGTTCAGGATACGTGTGCTGTTACTACCTATCTGAATACATGTGTGATGTGCCT
GTTACTATCTTTTTGAATACATGTATGTTCTGTTGGAATATGTTTGCTGTTTGATCCGTTGTTGTGTCCT
TAATCTTGTGCTAGTTCTTACCCTATCTGTTTGGTGATTATTTCTTGCAGATAGTTATCAACAAGTTTGT
ACAAAAAAGCAGGCTTCGAAGGAGATAGAACCAATTCTCTAAGGAAATACTTAACCATGGACTATAAGGA
CCACGACGGAGACTACAAGGATCATGATATTGATTACAAAGACGATGACGATAAGATGGCCCCAAAGAAG
AAGCGGAAGGTCGGTATCCACGGAGTCCCAGCAGCCGACAAGAAGTACAGCATCGGCCTGGACATCGGCA
CCAACTCTGTGGGCTGGGCCGTGATCACCGACGAGTACAAGGTGCCCAGCAAGAAATTCAAGGTGCTGGG
CAACACCGACCGGCACAGCATCAAGAAGAACCTGATCGGAGCCCTGCTGTTCGACAGCGGCGAAACAGCC
GAGGCCACCCGGCTGAAGAGAACCGCCAGAAGAAGATACACCAGACGGAAGAACCGGATCTGCTATCTGC
AAGAGATCTTCAGCAACGAGATGGCCAAGGTGGACGACAGCTTCTTCCACAGACTGGAAGAGTCCTTCCT
GGTGGAAGAGGATAAGAAGCACGAGCGGCACCCCATCTTCGGCAACATCGTGGACGAGGTGGCCTACCAC
GAGAAGTACCCCACCATCTACCACCTGAGAAAGAAACTGGTGGACAGCACCGACAAGGCCGACCTGCGGC
TGATCTATCTGGCCCTGGCCCACATGATCAAGTTCCGGGGCCACTTCCTGATCGAGGGCGACCTGAACCC
CGACAACAGCGACGTGGACAAGCTGTTCATCCAGCTGGTGCAGACCTACAACCAGCTGTTCGAGGAAAAC
CCCATCAACGCCAGCGGCGTGGACGCCAAGGCCATCCTGTCTGCCAGACTGAGCAAGAGCAGACGGCTGG
AAAATCTGATCGCCCAGCTGCCCGGCGAGAAGAAGAATGGCCTGTTCGGAAACCTGATTGCCCTGAGCCT
GGGCCTGACCCCCAACTTCAAGAGCAACTTCGACCTGGCCGAGGATGCCAAACTGCAGCTGAGCAAGGAC
ACCTACGACGACGACCTGGACAACCTGCTGGCCCAGATCGGCGACCAGTACGCCGACCTGTTTCTGGCCG
CCAAGAACCTGTCCGACGCCATCCTGCTGAGCGACATCCTGAGAGTGAACACCGAGATCACCAAGGCCCC
CCTGAGCGCCTCTATGATCAAGAGATACGACGAGCACCACCAGGACCTGACCCTGCTGAAAGCTCTCGTG
CGGCAGCAGCTGCCTGAGAAGTACAAAGAGATTTTCTTCGACCAGAGCAAGAACGGCTACGCCGGCTACA
TTGACGGCGGAGCCAGCCAGGAAGAGTTCTACAAGTTCATCAAGCCCATCCTGGAAAAGATGGACGGCAC
CGAGGAACTGCTCGTGAAGCTGAACAGAGAGGACCTGCTGCGGAAGCAGCGGACCTTCGACAACGGCAGC
ATCCCCCACCAGATCCACCTGGGAGAGCTGCACGCCATTCTGCGGCGGCAGGAAGATTTTTACCCATTCC
TGAAGGACAACCGGGAAAAGATCGAGAAGATCCTGACCTTCCGCATCCCCTACTACGTGGGCCCTCTGGC
CAGGGGAAACAGCAGATTCGCCTGGATGACCAGAAAGAGCGAGGAAACCATCACCCCCTGGAACTTCGAG
GAAGTGGTGGACAAGGGCGCTTCCGCCCAGAGCTTCATCGAGCGGATGACCAACTTCGATAAGAACCTGC
CCAACGAGAAGGTGCTGCCCAAGCACAGCCTGCTGTACGAGTACTTCACCGTGTATAACGAGCTGACCAA
AGTGAAATACGTGACCGAGGGAATGAGAAAGCCCGCCTTCCTGAGCGGCGAGCAGAAAAAGGCCATCGTG
GACCTGCTGTTCAAGACCAACCGGAAAGTGACCGTGAAGCAGCTGAAAGAGGACTACTTCAAGAAAATCG
AGTGCTTCGACTCCGTGGAAATCTCCGGCGTGGAAGATCGGTTCAACGCCTCCCTGGGCACATACCACGA
TCTGCTGAAAATTATCAAGGACAAGGACTTCCTGGACAATGAGGAAAACGAGGACATTCTGGAAGATATC
GTGCTGACCCTGACACTGTTTGAGGACAGAGAGATGATCGAGGAACGGCTGAAAACCTATGCCCACCTGT
TCGACGACAAAGTGATGAAGCAGCTGAAGCGGCGGAGATACACCGGCTGGGGCAGGCTGAGCCGGAAGCT
GATCAACGGCATCCGGGACAAGCAGTCCGGCAAGACAATCCTGGATTTCCTGAAGTCCGACGGCTTCGCC
AACAGAAACTTCATGCAGCTGATCCACGACGACAGCCTGACCTTTAAAGAGGACATCCAGAAAGCCCAGG
TGTCCGGCCAGGGCGATAGCCTGCACGAGCACATTGCCAATCTGGCCGGCAGCCCCGCCATTAAGAAGGG
CATCCTGCAGACAGTGAAGGTGGTGGACGAGCTCGTGAAAGTGATGGGCCGGCACAAGCCCGAGAACATC
GTGATCGAAATGGCCAGAGAGAACCAGACCACCCAGAAGGGACAGAAGAACAGCCGCGAGAGAATGAAGC
GGATCGAAGAGGGCATCAAAGAGCTGGGCAGCCAGATCCTGAAAGAACACCCCGTGGAAAACACCCAGCT
GCAGAACGAGAAGCTGTACCTGTACTACCTGCAGAATGGGCGGGATATGTACGTGGACCAGGAACTGGAC
ATCAACCGGCTGTCCGACTACGATGTGGACCATATCGTGCCTCAGAGCTTTCTGAAGGACGACTCCATCG
ACAACAAGGTGCTGACCAGAAGCGACAAGAACCGGGGCAAGAGCGACAACGTGCCCTCCGAAGAGGTCGT
GAAGAAGATGAAGAACTACTGGCGGCAGCTGCTGAACGCCAAGCTGATTACCCAGAGAAAGTTCGACAAT
CTGACCAAGGCCGAGAGAGGCGGCCTGAGCGAACTGGATAAGGCCGGCTTCATCAAGAGACAGCTGGTGG
AAACCCGGCAGATCACAAAGCACGTGGCACAGATCCTGGACTCCCGGATGAACACTAAGTACGACGAGAA
TGACAAGCTGATCCGGGAAGTGAAAGTGATCACCCTGAAGTCCAAGCTGGTGTCCGATTTCCGGAAGGAT
TTCCAGTTTTACAAAGTGCGCGAGATCAACAACTACCACCACGCCCACGACGCCTACCTGAACGCCGTCG
TGGGAACCGCCCTGATCAAAAAGTACCCTAAGCTGGAAAGCGAGTTCGTGTACGGCGACTACAAGGTGTA
CGACGTGCGGAAGATGATCGCCAAGAGCGAGCAGGAAATCGGCAAGGCTACCGCCAAGTACTTCTTCTAC
AGCAACATCATGAACTTTTTCAAGACCGAGATTACCCTGGCCAACGGCGAGATCCGGAAGCGGCCTCTGA
TCGAGACAAACGGCGAAACCGGGGAGATCGTGTGGGATAAGGGCCGGGATTTTGCCACCGTGCGGAAAGT
GCTGAGCATGCCCCAAGTGAATATCGTGAAAAAGACCGAGGTGCAGACAGGCGGCTTCAGCAAAGAGTCT
ATCCTGCCCAAGAGGAACAGCGATAAGCTGATCGCCAGAAAGAAGGACTGGGACCCTAAGAAGTACGGCG
GCTTCGACAGCCCCACCGTGGCCTATTCTGTGCTGGTGGTGGCCAAAGTGGAAAAGGGCAAGTCCAAGAA
ACTGAAGAGTGTGAAAGAGCTGCTGGGGATCACCATCATGGAAAGAAGCAGCTTCGAGAAGAATCCCATC
GACTTTCTGGAAGCCAAGGGCTACAAAGAAGTGAAAAAGGACCTGATCATCAAGCTGCCTAAGTACTCCC
TGTTCGAGCTGGAAAACGGCCGGAAGAGAATGCTGGCCTCTGCCGGCGAACTGCAGAAGGGAAACGAACT
GGCCCTGCCCTCCAAATATGTGAACTTCCTGTACCTGGCCAGCCACTATGAGAAGCTGAAGGGCTCCCCC
GAGGATAATGAGCAGAAACAGCTGTTTGTGGAACAGCACAAGCACTACCTGGACGAGATCATCGAGCAGA
TCAGCGAGTTCTCCAAGAGAGTGATCCTGGCCGACGCTAATCTGGACAAAGTGCTGTCCGCCTACAACAA
GCACCGGGATAAGCCCATCAGAGAGCAGGCCGAGAATATCATCCACCTGTTTACCCTGACCAATCTGGGA
GCCCCTGCCGCCTTCAAGTACTTTGACACCACCATCGACCGGAAGAGGTACACCAGCACCAAAGAGGTGC
TGGACGCCACCCTGATCCACCAGAGCATCACCGGCCTGTACGAGACACGGATCGACCTGTCTCAGCTGGG
AGGCGACAAAAGGCCGGCGGCCACGAAAAAGGCCGGCCAGGCAAAAAAGAAAAAGTAAGAATTCGCGGCC
GCACTCGAGATATCTAGACCCAGCTTT
Features (pLannotate 1.2.2; 29 found; start..end, strand, type, name):
     25..49      +  CDS            3xFLAG (fragment): three tandem FLAG® epitope tags, followed by an enterokinase cleavage site
     71..323     +  terminator     NOS terminator: nopaline synthase terminator and poly(A) signal
    328..485     +  CDS            lacZα (fragment): LacZα fragment of β-galactosidase; lacZ fragment
    551..575     +  misc_feature   RB T-DNA repeat: right border repeat from nopaline C58 T-DNA
    915..1316    +  CDS            Y4CG_SINFN (fragment): Protein inferred from homology: Swiss-Prot protein existence level 3. From Sinorhizobium fredii (strain NBRC 101917 / NGR234).
   1876..2505    +  CDS            pVS1 StaA: stability protein from the Pseudomonas plasmid pVS1 (Heeb et al., 2000)
   2934..4007    +  CDS            pVS1 RepA: replication protein from the Pseudomonas plasmid pVS1 (Heeb et al., 2000)
   4073..4267    +  rep_origin     pVS1 oriV: origin of replication for the Pseudomonas plasmid pVS1 (Heeb et al., 2000)
   4470..4509    +  CDS            rop (fragment): Rop protein, which maintains plasmids at low copy number; rop
   4611..4751    +  misc_feature   bom: basis of mobility region from pBR322
   4937..5525    -  rep_origin     ori: high-copy-number ColE1/pMB1/pBR322/pUC origin of replication
   5612..6406    -  CDS            KanR: aminoglycoside phosphotransferase; aphA-3; confers resistance to kanamycin
   6831..6855    +  misc_feature   LB T-DNA repeat: left border repeat from nopaline C58 T-DNA
   6933..7107    -  polyA_signal   CaMV poly(A) signal: cauliflower mosaic virus polyadenylation signal
   7117..7668    -  CDS            BlpR: phosphinothricin acetyltransferase; Streptomyces hygroscopicus bar; confers resistance to bialophos or phosphinothricin
   7709..8385    -  promoter       CaMV 35S promoter (enhanced): cauliflower mosaic virus 35S promoter with a duplicated enhancer region
   8475..8563    +  CDS            lacI (fragment): lac repressor; lacI; The lac repressor binds to the lac operator to inhibit transcription in E. coli. This inhibition can be relieved by adding lactose or isopropyl-β-D-thiogalactopyranoside (IPTG).
   8576..8597    +  protein_bind   CAP binding site: CAP binding activates transcription in the presence of cAMP. E. coli catabolite activator protein
   8612..8642    +  promoter       lac promoter: promoter for the E. coli lac operon
   8646..8668    +  protein_bind   lac operator (fragment): The lac repressor binds to the lac operator to inhibit transcription in E. coli. This inhibition can be relieved by adding lactose or isopropyl-β-D-thiogalactopyranoside (IPTG). lac repressor encoded by lacI
   8708..9088    +  promoter       OsU3 promoter: Oryza sativa (rice) snRNA U3 promoter
   9105..9180    +  misc_RNA       gRNA scaffold: guide RNA scaffold for the Streptococcus pyogenes CRISPR/Cas9 system
   9187..9230    +  misc_RNA       gRNA scaffold (fragment): guide RNA scaffold for the Streptococcus pyogenes CRISPR/Cas9 system
   9261..10970   +  promoter       Ubi promoter: RUBQ2; promoter for the rice (Oryza sativa) polyubiquitin gene RUBQ2
  10981..11005   +  protein_bind   attB1: mutant version of attB; recombination site for the Gateway® BP reaction BP Clonase™
  11167..12768   +  CDS            Cas9(N): N-terminal portion of Streptococcus pyogenes Cas9 (Zetsche et al., 2015)
  12769..15267   +  CDS            Cas9(C): C-terminal portion of Streptococcus pyogenes Cas9 (Zetsche et al., 2015)
  15268..15315   +  CDS            nucleoplasmin NLS: bipartite nuclear localization signal from nucleoplasmin
  15348..15      -  protein_bind   attB2 (across the origin): mutant version of attB; recombination site for the Gateway® BP reaction BP Clonase™
