[The description below was written by a language model from this plasmid's Addgene catalogue record and pLannotate feature annotations shown in this document.]
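Description:
pRGEB32-BAR is a binary T-DNA vector of about 15.4 kb for delivering CRISPR/Cas9 components into maize, supplied as an empty backbone into which the user clones guide sequences. It derives from pRGEB32, with the original hygromycin resistance gene (HPTII) replaced by BAR to suit selection in Zea mays. The backbone outside the T-DNA borders carries a high-copy ColE1/pUC-type origin with the pBR322 bom region for propagation in E. coli, the pVS1 oriV with RepA and StaA for replication and stable maintenance in Agrobacterium-type hosts, and a kanamycin resistance gene for bacterial selection.

Between the nopaline-type left and right border repeats sit three expression units. Next to the left border, an enhanced CaMV 35S promoter drives the bar gene (phosphinothricin acetyltransferase) ending in a CaMV poly(A) signal, giving Basta/bialaphos resistance in transformed plant tissue. The rice snoRNA U3 promoter, a pol III promoter, lies upstream of the Streptococcus pyogenes gRNA scaffold. This position accepts either a single guide or a polycistronic tRNA-gRNA (PTG) array, so one or several gRNAs can be produced from one transcript. The rice polyubiquitin (RUBQ2) promoter drives S. pyogenes Cas9, annotated as contiguous N- and C-terminal portions that together form the full coding region, followed by a nucleoplasmin nuclear localization signal and a NOS terminator. The Cas9 region is flanked by attB1 and attB2 Gateway remnants, and a fragment of a 3xFLAG tag is detected downstream of attB2. Residual lac promoter/operator and lacZα fragments are also annotated. The vector is intended for targeted mutagenesis in maize functional genetics, and the depositor notes that it is used in the same way as pRGEB32.
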