Addgene plasmid #126072: pRGEB32-BAR
Purpose: (Empty Backbone) For CRISPR/Cas9 delivery in maize. Expresses Cas9 with rice ubiquitin promoter, BAR with 35S promoter, and sgRNA/PTG with rice snoRNA U3 promoter (pol III). Can produce 1 or more gRNAs.
Depositing lab: Charles Hunter. Depositing organization: USDA ARS Gainesville, Center for Medical, Agricultural, and Veterinary Entomology. Publication: CRISPR/Cas9 Targeted Mutagenesis for Functional Genetics in Maize. Hunter CT. Plants (Basel). 2021 Apr 8;10(4). pii: plants10040723. doi: 10.3390/plants10040723. PubMed 33917747.
Backbone
  Vector backbone: pRGEB32
  Backbone manufacturer: Kabin Xie
  Modifications to backbone: Replaced hygromycin selection gene (HPTII) with BAR gene for use in maize.
  Vector type: Plant Expression, CRISPR
  Promoter: 35S for BAR; Rice UBI for Cas9; Rice snoRNA U3 for gRNA/PTG
  Selectable markers: Basta ; BAR
Growth in bacteria
  Bacterial resistance: Kanamycin, 50 μg/mL
  Growth temperature: 37°C
  Growth strain: DH5alpha
  Copy number: High Copy
Gene/Insert
  Cloning method: Restriction Enzyme
  Sequencing primers: 5′ M13R(-48); 3′ M13F(-20)
Resource information
  A portion of this plasmid was derived from a plasmid made by: pRGEB32, originally constructed by Kabin Xie from Yinong Yang's lab, was obtained from Addgene (plasmid # 63142).
Terms and licenses: Academic/Nonprofit Terms; Industry Terms: Not Available to Industry
Depositor comments: This vector has been redesigned for use in Zea mays. Published protocols for using pRGEB32 should be used for this vector.
How to cite: pRGEB32-BAR was a gift from Charles Hunter (Addgene plasmid # 126072 ; http://n2t.net/addgene:126072 ; RRID:Addgene_126072)
